Addgene plasmid #84629: pcDNA3-Cerulean-WW-NES
Purpose: Encodes N-terminal (PAABD) fragment of bimolecular ERK activity reporter (bimEKAR); cytosol targeted
Depositing lab: Jin Zhang. Depositing organization: University of California, San Diego (UCSD). Publication: Visualization of Compartmentalized Kinase Activity Dynamics Using Adaptable BimKARs. Depry C, Mehta S, Li R, Zhang J. Chem Biol. 2015 Nov 19;22(11):1470-9. doi: 10.1016/j.chembiol.2015.10.004. Epub 2015 Nov 5. PubMed 26548610.
Backbone
  Vector backbone: pcDNA3
  Backbone manufacturer: Invitrogen
  Backbone size w/o insert (bp): 5446
  Total vector size (bp): 6396
  Vector type: Mammalian Expression
  Selectable markers: Neomycin (select with G418)
Growth in bacteria
  Bacterial resistance: Ampicillin, 100 μg/mL
  Growth temperature: 37°C
  Growth strain: DH5alpha
  Copy number: High Copy
Gene/Insert
  Gene/Insert name: Cerulean-WW-NES
  Species: S. cerevisiae (budding yeast), Synthetic
  Insert size (bp): 924
  Promoter: CMV
  Tag / fusion protein: Cerulean (N terminal on insert); Nuclear export signal (NES) (C terminal on insert); 6xHis (N terminal on backbone); T7 tag (gene 10 leader) (N terminal on backbone); Xpress (TM) tag (N terminal on backbone)
  Cloning method: Restriction Enzyme; 5′ cloning site BamHI (not destroyed); 3′ cloning site EcoRI (not destroyed)
  Sequencing primers: 5′ T7 forward; 3′ BGH reverse
Terms and licenses: Academic/Nonprofit Terms; Industry Terms: Not Available to Industry
How to cite: pcDNA3-Cerulean-WW-NES was a gift from Jin Zhang (Addgene plasmid # 84629 ; http://n2t.net/addgene:84629 ; RRID:Addgene_84629)
