[The description below was written by a language model from this plasmid's Addgene catalogue record and pLannotate feature annotations shown in this document.]
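Description:
pcDNA3-Cerulean-WW-NES is a mammalian expression plasmid of about 6.4 kb built on the pcDNA3 backbone. It encodes one half of a two-part (bimolecular) ERK kinase activity reporter, bimEKAR. In E. coli it is maintained at high copy from a ColE1/pUC-type origin with ampicillin selection via β-lactamase, and an f1 origin is also present. For mammalian cells, an SV40 early promoter drives a neomycin phosphotransferase gene followed by an SV40 polyadenylation signal, which allows G418 selection of stable transfectants.

The payload is transcribed from the CMV immediate early enhancer and promoter and terminated by the bovine growth hormone poly(A) signal. T7 and SP6 phage promoters flank the cloning region. The open reading frame begins with backbone-derived leader tags (6xHis, T7 gene 10 leader and the Xpress epitope with its enterokinase site). These are followed by the cyan fluorescent protein Cerulean, a WW domain, and a C-terminal nuclear export signal annotated as the HIV Rev type.

The WW domain serves as the phosphoamino acid binding domain (PAABD), which recognises phosphorylated Ser/Thr-Pro motifs. The automated annotation matches this segment to human PIN1, whereas the catalogue lists the insert species as S. cerevisiae and synthetic, and the record does not resolve this difference. The export signal confines the protein to the cytosol. The construct is meant to be co-expressed with a complementary reporter fragment that is not described in this record. Presumably, ERK phosphorylation of that partner promotes WW binding and produces a fluorescence readout of compartment-specific kinase activity.
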