Features (pLannotate 1.2.2; 26 found; start..end, strand, type, name):
      1..21      +  CDS            capTEV™ (fragment): composite tag for in vivo biotinylation, TEV protease cleavage, and 6xHis tagging
     22..54      +  CDS            T7 tag (gene 10 leader): leader peptide from bacteriophage T7 gene 10 promotes efficient translation in E. coli
     58..81      +  CDS            Xpress™ tag: Xpress™ epitope tag, including an enterokinase recognition and cleavage site
     88..804     +  CDS            Cerulean: Cerulean is a basic (constitutively fluorescent) cyan fluorescent protein published in 2004, derived from Aequorea victoria. It has low acid sensitivity.
    814..975     +  CDS            PIN1 (fragment): PIN1_HUMAN - Experimental evidence at protein level: Swiss-Prot protein existence level 1. Peptidyl-prolyl cis/trans isomerase (PPIase) that binds to and isomerizes specific phosphorylated Ser/Thr-Pro (pSer/Thr-Pro) motifs (PubMed:21497122, PubMed:23623683, PubMed:29686383). By inducing conformational changes in a subset of phosphorylated proteins, acts as a molecular switch in multiple cellular processes (PubMed:21497122, PubMed:22033920, PubMed:23623683). Displays a preference for acidic residues located N-terminally to the proline bond to be isomerized. Regulates mitosis presumably by inter
    982..1008    +  CDS            NES: nuclear export signal from the HIV Rev protein (Fischer et al., 1995)
   1027..1045    -  promoter       SP6 promoter: promoter for bacteriophage SP6 RNA polymerase
   1071..1295    +  polyA_signal   bGH poly(A) signal: bovine growth hormone polyadenylation signal
   1299..1320    +  promoter       SV40 promoter (fragment): SV40 enhancer and early promoter
   1341..1769    +  rep_origin     f1 ori (sequence partly withheld): f1 bacteriophage origin of replication; arrow indicates direction of (+) strand synthesis
   1783..2112    +  promoter       SV40 promoter: SV40 enhancer and early promoter
   2179..2970    +  CDS            neo: KKA2_KLEPN - Also known as kan, nptII. Experimental evidence at protein level: Swiss-Prot protein existence level 1. Resistance to kanamycin, neomycin, paromomycin, ribostamycin, butirosin and gentamicin B. From Klebsiella pneumoniae.
   2994..3152    +  CDS            ble (fragment): BLE_KLEPN - Experimental evidence at protein level: Swiss-Prot protein existence level 1. Binding protein with a strong affinity to the bleomycin family of antibiotics. Binds to CL990; an antimitotic-antibiotic compound. From Klebsiella pneumoniae.
   3147..3268    +  polyA_signal   SV40 poly(A) signal: SV40 polyadenylation signal
   3341..3357    -  protein_bind   lac operator: The lac repressor binds to the lac operator to inhibit transcription in E. coli. This inhibition can be relieved by adding lactose or isopropyl-β-D-thiogalactopyranoside (IPTG). lac repressor encoded by lacI
   3365..3395    -  promoter       lac promoter: promoter for the E. coli lac operon
   3410..3431    -  protein_bind   CAP binding site: CAP binding activates transcription in the presence of cAMP. E. coli catabolite activator protein
   3444..3536    -  CDS            lacI (fragment): lac repressor; lacI; The lac repressor binds to the lac operator to inhibit transcription in E. coli. This inhibition can be relieved by adding lactose or isopropyl-β-D-thiogalactopyranoside (IPTG).
   3719..4307    -  rep_origin     ori: high-copy-number ColE1/pMB1/pBR322/pUC origin of replication
   4478..5338    -  CDS            AmpR: β-lactamase; bla; confers resistance to ampicillin, carbenicillin, and related antibiotics
   5339..5443    -  promoter       AmpR promoter: bla
   5502..5554    -  misc_feature   bom (fragment): basis of mobility region from pBR322
   5709..6088    +  enhancer       CMV enhancer: human cytomegalovirus immediate early enhancer
   6089..6292    +  promoter       CMV promoter: human cytomegalovirus (CMV) immediate early promoter
   6288..6321    +  LTR            5' LTR (truncated) (fragment): truncated 5' long terminal repeat (LTR) from HIV-1
   6337..6355    +  promoter       T7 promoter: promoter for bacteriophage T7 RNA polymerase
>Addgene plasmid #84629 | pcDNA3-Cerulean-WW-NES | addgene full sequence | sequence record 176131 | Addgene NGS Result
CATCATCATCATCATCATGGTATGGCTAGCATGACTGGTGGACAGCAAATGGGTCGGGATCTGTACGACG
ATGACGATAAGGATCCCATGGTGAGCAAGGGCGAGGAGCTGTTCACCGGGGTGGTGCCCATCCTGGTCGA
GCTGGACAGCGACGTAAACGGCCACAGGTTCAGCGTGTCCGGCGAGGGCGAGGGCGATGCCACCTACGGC
AAGCTGACCCTGAAGTTCATCTGCACCACCGGCAAGCTGCCCGTGCCCTGGCCCACCCTCGTGACCACCC
TGACCTGGGGCGTGCAGTGCTTCGCCCGCTACCCCGACCACATGAAGCAGCACGACTTCTTCAAGTCCGC
CATGCCCGAAGGCTACGTCCAGGAGCGTACCATCTTCTTCAAGGACGACGGCAACTACAAGACCCGCGCC
GAGGTGAAGTTCGAGGGCGACACCCTGGTGAACCGCATCGAGCTGAAGGGCATCGACTTCAAGGAGGACG
GCAACATCCTGGGGCACAAGCTGGAGTACAACGCCATCAGTGACAACGTCTATATCACCGCCGACAAGCA
GAAGAACGGCATCAAGGCCCACTTCAAGATCCGCCACAACATCGAGGACGGCAGCGTGCAGCTCGCCGAC
CACTACCAGCAGAACACCCCCATCGGCGACGGCCCCGTGCTGCTGCCCGACAACCACTACCTGAGCACCC
AGTCCGCCCTGAGCAAAGACCCCAACGAGAAGCGCGATCACATGGTCCTGCTGGAGTTCGTGACCGCCGC
CGGGATCACTCTCGGCATGGACGAGCTGTACAAGCGCATGCACATGGCGGACGAGGAGAAGCTGCCGCCC
GGCTGGGAGAAGCGCATGAGCCGCAGCTCAGGCCGAGTGTACTACTTCAACCACATCACTAACGCCAGCC
AGTGGGAGCGGCCCAGCGGCAACAGCAGCAGTGGTGGCAAAAACGGGCAGGGGGAGCCTGCCAGGGAATT
CCTGCCCCCCCTGGAGCGCCTGACCCTGTAATCTAGAGGGCCCTATTCTATAGTGTCACCTAAATGCTAG
AGCTCGCTGATCAGCCTCGACTGTGCCTTCTAGTTGCCAGCCATCTGTTGTTTGCCCCTCCCCCGTGCCT
TCCTTGACCCTGGAAGGTGCCACTCCCACTGTCCTTTCCTAATAAAATGAGGAAATTGCATCGCATTGTC
TGAGTAGGTGTCATTCTATTCTGGGGGGTGGGGTGGGGCAGGACAGCAAGGGGGAGGATTGGGAAGACAA
TAGCAGGCATGCTGGGGATGCGGTGGGCTCTATGGCTTCTGAGGCGGAAAGAACCAGCTGGGGCTCTAGG
GGGTATCCCC
[124 nt withheld, positions 1341-1464]
C
[91 nt withheld, positions 1466-1556]
A
[49 nt withheld, positions 1558-1606]
CCTTTGACGTTGGAGTCCACGTTCTTT
[37 nt withheld, positions 1634-1670]
ACCCTATCTCGGTCTATTCTTTTGATTTATAAGGGATTTTGCCGATTTCGGCCTATTGGTTAAAAAATGA
GCTGATTTAACAAAAATTTAACGCGAATTAATTCTGTGGAATGTGTGTCAGTTAGGGTGTGGAAAGTCCC
CAGGCTCCCCAGCAGGCAGAAGTATGCAAAGCATGCATCTCAATTAGTCAGCAACCAGGTGTGGAAAGTC
CCCAGGCTCCCCAGCAGGCAGAAGTATGCAAAGCATGCATCTCAATTAGTCAGCAACCATAGTCCCGCCC
CTAACTCCGCCCATCCCGCCCCTAACTCCGCCCAGTTCCGCCCATTCTCCGCCCCATGGCTGACTAATTT
TTTTTATTTATGCAGAGGCCGAGGCCGCCTCTGCCTCTGAGCTATTCCAGAAGTAGTGAGGAGGCTTTTT
TGGAGGCCTAGGCTTTTGCAAAAAGCTCCCGGGAGCTTGTATATCCATTTTCGGATCTGATCAAGAGACA
GGATGAGGATCGTTTCGCATGATTGAACAAGATGGATTGCACGCAGGTTCTCCGGCCGCTTGGGTGGAGA
GGCTATTCGGCTATGACTGGGCACAACAGACAATCGGCTGCTCTGATGCCGCCGTGTTCCGGCTGTCAGC
GCAGGGGCGCCCGGTTCTTTTTGTCAAGACCGACCTGTCCGGTGCCCTGAATGAACTGCAGGACGAGGCA
GCGCGGCTATCGTGGCTGGCCACGACGGGCGTTCCTTGCGCAGCTGTGCTCGACGTTGTCACTGAAGCGG
GAAGGGACTGGCTGCTATTGGGCGAAGTGCCGGGGCAGGATCTCCTGTCATCTCACCTTGCTCCTGCCGA
GAAAGTATCCATCATGGCTGATGCAATGCGGCGGCTGCATACGCTTGATCCGGCTACCTGCCCATTCGAC
CACCAAGCGAAACATCGCATCGAGCGAGCACGTACTCGGATGGAAGCCGGTCTTGTCGATCAGGATGATC
TGGACGAAGAGCATCAGGGGCTCGCGCCAGCCGAACTGTTCGCCAGGCTCAAGGCGCGCATGCCCGACGG
CGAGGATCTCGTCGTGACCCATGGCGATGCCTGCTTGCCGAATATCATGGTGGAAAATGGCCGCTTTTCT
GGATTCATCGACTGTGGCCGGCTGGGTGTGGCGGACCGCTATCAGGACATAGCGTTGGCTACCCGTGATA
TTGCTGAAGAGCTTGGCGGCGAATGGGCTGACCGCTTCCTCGTGCTTTACGGTATCGCCGCTCCCGATTC
GCAGCGCATCGCCTTCTATCGCCTTCTTGACGAGTTCTTCTGAGCGGGACTCTGGGGTTCGAAATGACCG
ACCAAGCGACGCCCAACCTGCCATCACGAGATTTCGATTCCACCGCCGCCTTCTATGAAAGGTTGGGCTT
CGGAATCGTTTTCCGGGACGCCGGCTGGATGATCCTCCAGCGCGGGGATCTCATGCTGGAGTTCTTCGCC
CACCCCAACTTGTTTATTGCAGCTTATAATGGTTACAAATAAAGCAATAGCATCACAAATTTCACAAATA
AAGCATTTTTTTCACTGCATTCTAGTTGTGGTTTGTCCAAACTCATCAATGTATCTTATCATGTCTGTAT
ACCGTCGACCTCTAGCTAGAGCTTGGCGTAATCATGGTCATAGCTGTTTCCTGTGTGAAATTGTTATCCG
CTCACAATTCCACACAACATACGAGCCGGAAGCATAAAGTGTAAAGCCTGGGGTGCCTAATGAGTGAGCT
AACTCACATTAATTGCGTTGCGCTCACTGCCCGCTTTCCAGTCGGGAAACCTGTCGTGCCAGCTGCATTA
ATGAATCGGCCAACGCGCGGGGAGAGGCGGTTTGCGTATTGGGCGCTCTTCCGCTTCCTCGCTCACTGAC
TCGCTGCGCTCGGTCGTTCGGCTGCGGCGAGCGGTATCAGCTCACTCAAAGGCGGTAATACGGTTATCCA
CAGAATCAGGGGATAACGCAGGAAAGAACATGTGAGCAAAAGGCCAGCAAAAGGCCAGGAACCGTAAAAA
GGCCGCGTTGCTGGCGTTTTTCCATAGGCTCCGCCCCCCTGACGAGCATCACAAAAATCGACGCTCAAGT
CAGAGGTGGCGAAACCCGACAGGACTATAAAGATACCAGGCGTTTCCCCCTGGAAGCTCCCTCGTGCGCT
CTCCTGTTCCGACCCTGCCGCTTACCGGATACCTGTCCGCCTTTCTCCCTTCGGGAAGCGTGGCGCTTTC
TCATAGCTCACGCTGTAGGTATCTCAGTTCGGTGTAGGTCGTTCGCTCCAAGCTGGGCTGTGTGCACGAA
CCCCCCGTTCAGCCCGACCGCTGCGCCTTATCCGGTAACTATCGTCTTGAGTCCAACCCGGTAAGACACG
ACTTATCGCCACTGGCAGCAGCCACTGGTAACAGGATTAGCAGAGCGAGGTATGTAGGCGGTGCTACAGA
GTTCTTGAAGTGGTGGCCTAACTACGGCTACACTAGAAGAACAGTATTTGGTATCTGCGCTCTGCTGAAG
CCAGTTACCTTCGGAAAAAGAGTTGGTAGCTCTTGATCCGGCAAACAAACCACCGCTGGTAGCGGTGGTT
TTTTTGTTTGCAAGCAGCAGATTACGCGCAGAAAAAAAGGATCTCAAGAAGATCCTTTGATCTTTTCTAC
GGGGTCTGACGCTCAGTGGAACGAAAACTCACGTTAAGGGATTTTGGTCATGAGATTATCAAAAAGGATC
TTCACCTAGATCCTTTTAAATTAAAAATGAAGTTTTAAATCAATCTAAAGTATATATGAGTAAACTTGGT
CTGACAGTTACCAATGCTTAATCAGTGAGGCACCTATCTCAGCGATCTGTCTATTTCGTTCATCCATAGT
TGCCTGACTCCCCGTCGTGTAGATAACTACGATACGGGAGGGCTTACCATCTGGCCCCAGTGCTGCAATG
ATACCGCGAGACCCACGCTCACCGGCTCCAGATTTATCAGCAATAAACCAGCCAGCCGGAAGGGCCGAGC
GCAGAAGTGGTCCTGCAACTTTATCCGCCTCCATCCAGTCTATTAATTGTTGCCGGGAAGCTAGAGTAAG
TAGTTCGCCAGTTAATAGTTTGCGCAACGTTGTTGCCATTGCTACAGGCATCGTGGTGTCACGCTCGTCG
TTTGGTATGGCTTCATTCAGCTCCGGTTCCCAACGATCAAGGCGAGTTACATGATCCCCCATGTTGTGCA
AAAAAGCGGTTAGCTCCTTCGGTCCTCCGATCGTTGTCAGAAGTAAGTTGGCCGCAGTGTTATCACTCAT
GGTTATGGCAGCACTGCATAATTCTCTTACTGTCATGCCATCCGTAAGATGCTTTTCTGTGACTGGTGAG
TACTCAACCAAGTCATTCTGAGAATAGTGTATGCGGCGACCGAGTTGCTCTTGCCCGGCGTCAATACGGG
ATAATACCGCGCCACATAGCAGAACTTTAAAAGTGCTCATCATTGGAAAACGTTCTTCGGGGCGAAAACT
CTCAAGGATCTTACCGCTGTTGAGATCCAGTTCGATGTAACCCACTCGTGCACCCAACTGATCTTCAGCA
TCTTTTACTTTCACCAGCGTTTCTGGGTGAGCAAAAACAGGAAGGCAAAATGCCGCAAAAAAGGGAATAA
GGGCGACACGGAAATGTTGAATACTCATACTCTTCCTTTTTCAATATTATTGAAGCATTTATCAGGGTTA
TTGTCTCATGAGCGGATACATATTTGAATGTATTTAGAAAAATAAACAAATAGGGGTTCCGCGCACATTT
CCCCGAAAAGTGCCACCTGACGTCGACGGATCGGGAGATCTCCCGATCCCCTATGGTGCACTCTCAGTAC
AATCTGCTCTGATGCCGCATAGTTAAGCCAGTATCTGCTCCCTGCTTGTGTGTTGGAGGTCGCTGAGTAG
TGCGCGAGCAAAATTTAAGCTACAACAAGGCAAGGCTTGACCGACAATTGCATGAAGAATCTGCTTAGGG
TTAGGCGTTTTGCGCTGCTTCGCGATGTACGGGCCAGATATACGCGTTGACATTGATTATTGACTAGTTA
TTAATAGTAATCAATTACGGGGTCATTAGTTCATAGCCCATATATGGAGTTCCGCGTTACATAACTTACG
GTAAATGGCCCGCCTGGCTGACCGCCCAACGACCCCCGCCCATTGACGTCAATAATGACGTATGTTCCCA
TAGTAACGCCAATAGGGACTTTCCATTGACGTCAATGGGTGGAGTATTTACGGTAAACTGCCCACTTGGC
AGTACATCAAGTGTATCATATGCCAAGTACGCCCCCTATTGACGTCAATGACGGTAAATGGCCCGCCTGG
CATTATGCCCAGTACATGACCTTATGGGACTTTCCTACTTGGCAGTACATCTACGTATTAGTCATCGCTA
TTACCATGGTGATGCGGTTTTGGCAGTACATCAATGGGCGTGGATAGCGGTTTGACTCACGGGGATTTCC
AAGTCTCCACCCCATTGACGTCAATGGGAGTTTGTTTTGGCACCAAAATCAACGGGACTTTCCAAAATGT
CGTAACAACTCCGCCCCATTGACGCAAATGGGCGGTAGGCGTGTACGGTGGGAGGTCTATATAAGCAGAG
CTCTCTGGCTAACTAGAGAACCCACTGCTTACTGGCTTATCGAAATTAATACGACTCACTATAGGGAGAC
CCAAGCTTGCGGCCGCCACCATGGTGCGGGGTTCT
